>Addgene plasmid #247270 | EK0698 SFFV-mCherry-SGc(s70587.os13)cSG-EGFP-(3xMS2) (FLP-IN) | addgene full sequence | sequence record 490835 | Addgene NGS Result
AGTATCTGCTCCCTGCTTGTGTGTTGGAGGTCGCTGAGTAGTGCGCGAGCAAAATTTAAGCTACAACAAG
GCAAGGCTTGACCGACAATTGCCGATAAAATAAAAGATTTTATTTAGTCTCCAGAAAAAGGGGGGAATGA
AAGACCCCACCTGTAGGTTTGGCAAGCTAGCTGCAGTAACGCCATTTTGCAAGGCATGGAAAAATACCAA
ACCAAGAATAGAGAAGTTCAGATCAAGGGCGGGTACATGAAAATAGCTAACGTTGGGCCAAACAGGATAT
CTGCGGTGAGCAGTTTCGGCCCCGGCCCGGGGCCAAGAACAGATGGTCACCGCAGTTTCGGCCCCGGCCC
GAGGCCAAGAACAGATGGTCCCCAGATATGGCCCAACCCTCAGCAGTTTCTTAAGACCCATCAGATGTTT
CCAGGCTCCCCCAAGGACCTGAAATGACCCTGCGCCTTATTTGAATTAACCAATCAGCCTGCTTCTCGCT
TCTGTTCGCGCGCTTCTGCTTCCCGAGCTCTATAAAAGAGCTCACAACCCCTCACTCGGCGCGCCAGTCC
TCCGACAGACTGAGTCGCCCGGGAAGCTTCGCCACCATGGTGAGCAAGGGCGAGGAGGATAACATGGCCA
TCATCAAGGAGTTCATGCGCTTCAAGGTGCACATGGAGGGCTCCGTGAACGGCCACGAGTTCGAGATCGA
GGGCGAGGGCGAGGGCCGCCCCTACGAGGGCACCCAGACCGCCAAGCTGAAGGTGACCAAGGGTGGCCCC
CTGCCCTTCGCCTGGGACATCCTGTCCCCTCAGTTCATGTACGGCTCCAAGGCCTACGTGAAGCACCCCG
CCGACATTCCCGACTACTTGAAGCTGTCCTTCCCCGAGGGCTTCAAGTGGGAGCGCGTGATGAACTTCGA
GGACGGCGGCGTGGTGACCGTGACCCAGGACTCCTCCCTGCAGGACGGCGAGTTCATCTACAAGGTGAAG
CTGCGCGGCACCAACTTCCCCTCCGACGGCCCCGTAATGCAGAAGAAGACCATGGGCTGGGAGGCCTCCT
CCGAGCGGATGTACCCCGAGGACGGCGCCCTGAAGGGCGAGATCAAGCAGAGGCTGAAGCTGAAGGACGG
CGGCCACTACGACGCTGAGGTCAAGACCACCTACAAGGCCAAGAAGCCCGTGCAGCTGCCCGGCGCCTAC
AACGTCAACATCAAGTTGGACATCACCTCCCACAACGAGGACTACACCATCGTGGAACAGTACGAACGCG
CCGAGGGCCGCCACTCCACCGGCGGCATGGACGAGCTGTACAAGAGCGACGCGTTGGAAGCCAGACACAA
ACAGAAAATTGTGGCTCCGGTGAAACAGACTTTGAATTTTGACCTTCTGAAGCTGGCGGGAGACGTCGAG
TCCAACCCCGGTCCCGGTACCGGATCCACCAAGTCGACACGGATGAGTGTTTCCTTCTATCCGCGTCATT
GTTGGCATATGCGACGGCCATGGACTGGTTCATAGCCGTCTGTTATGTGGGCCTTACGTACCGATAGACC
ACTGGTGCAAATAGAGAGCTATACCGGTACTAGTGAGGCACGGCATAAGCAAAAGATCGTAGCCCCAGTA
AAGCAAACACTCAACTTCGATCTACTCAAACTCGCAGGTGATGTGGAATCTAATCCAGGACCCTCGAGTG
TCTCAAAGGGCGAGGAACTTTTTACGGGCGTTGTTCCGATCCTCGTCGAATTGGACGGGGACGTTAATGG
GCATAAATTCTCAGTTAGTGGTGAGGGTGAGGGGGACGCGACATATGGGAAACTTACGCTGAAGTTCATA
TGTACCACCGGAAAATTGCCAGTGCCGTGGCCTACTCTCGTCACCACCCTGACATATGGTGTTCAGTGTT
TTAGCCGGTATCCAGACCATATGAAACAGCACGATTTTTTTAAATCCGCTATGCCTGAAGGTTACGTACA
GGAGCGAACGATATTTTTTAAAGACGACGGAAACTACAAAACTAGAGCCGAGGTAAAATTCGAGGGTGAC
ACTCTCGTGAACCGGATCGAACTGAAGGGCATAGATTTTAAGGAGGATGGCAATATACTGGGCCACAAGC
TCGAATACAACTATAATTCTCATAATGTCTATATCATGGCGGACAAACAGAAAAACGGCATCAAGGTAAA
CTTTAAAATCCGACACAATATTGAGGACGGCTCTGTCCAGCTTGCGGACCATTACCAACAGAACACGCCG
ATAGGGGATGGTCCAGTACTTCTCCCTGATAATCACTATTTGTCTACTCAGTCAGCTCTTAGCAAGGACC
CAAACGAAAAACGGGATCACATGGTCCTTCTTGAGTTCGTCACTGCGGCTGGGATAACACTCGGGATGGA
CGAACTGTATAAGTAGGCCGGAGGGCCCACGTACACCATCAGGGTACGTCTCAGACACCATCAGGGTCTG
TCTGGTACAGCATCAGCGTACCATGGCCCGAACAAAAACTCATCTCAGAAGAGGATCTGAATAGCGCCGT
CGACCATCATCATAATCATCATTGAGTTTAAACCCGCTGATCAGCCTCGACTGTGCCTTCTAGTTGCCAG
CCATCTGTTGTTTGCCCCTCCCCCGTGCCTTCCTTGACCCTGGAAGGTGCCACTCCCACTGTCCTTTCCT
AATAAAATGAGGAAATTGCATCGCATTGTCTGAGTAGGTGTCATTCTATTCTGGGGGGTGGGGTGGGGCA
GGACAGCAAGGGGGAGGATTGGGAAGACAATAGCAGGCATGCTGGGGATGCGGTGGGCTCTATGGAGATC
TATCGATGTTCTGGGGATGCGGTGGGCTCTATGGCTTCTGAGGCGGAAAGAACCAGCTGGGGCTCTAGGG
GGTATCCCC
[124 nt withheld, positions 2880-3003]
C
[91 nt withheld, positions 3005-3095]
AGGGTGATGGTTCACGTACCTAGAAGTTCCTATTCCGAAGTTCCTATTCTCTAGAAAGTATAGGAACTTC
CTTGGCCAAAAAGCCTGAACTCACCGCGACGTCTGTCGAGAAGTTTCTGATCGAAAAGTTCGACAGCGTC
TCCGACCTGATGCAGCTCTCGGAGGGCGAAGAATCTCGTGCTTTCAGCTTCGATGTAGGAGGGCGTGGAT
ATGTCCTGCGGGTAAATAGCTGCGCCGATGGTTTCTACAAAGATCGTTATGTTTATCGGCACTTTGCATC
GGCCGCGCTCCCGATTCCGGAAGTGCTTGACATTGGGGAATTCAGCGAGAGCCTGACCTATTGCATCTCC
CGCCGTGCACAGGGTGTCACGTTGCAAGACCTGCCTGAAACCGAACTGCCCGCTGTTCTGCAGCCGGTCG
CGGAGGCCATGGATGCGATCGCTGCGGCCGATCTTAGCCAGACGAGCGGGTTCGGCCCATTCGGACCGCA
AGGAATCGGTCAATACACTACATGGCGTGATTTCATATGCGCGATTGCTGATCCCCATGTGTATCACTGG
CAAACTGTGATGGACGACACCGTCAGTGCGTCCGTCGCGCAGGCTCTCGATGAGCTGATGCTTTGGGCCG
AGGACTGCCCCGAAGTCCGGCACCTCGTGCACGCGGATTTCGGCTCCAACAATGTCCTGACGGACAATGG
CCGCATAACAGCGGTCATTGACTGGAGCGAGGCGATGTTCGGGGATTCCCAATACGAGGTCGCCAACATC
TTCTTCTGGAGGCCGTGGTTGGCTTGTATGGAGCAGCAGACGCGCTACTTCGAGCGGAGGCATCCGGAGC
TTGCAGGATCGCCGCGGCTCCGGGCGTATATGCTCCGCATTGGTCTTGACCAACTCTATCAGAGCTTGGT
TGACGGCAATTTCGATGATGCAGCTTGGGCGCAGGGTCGATGCGACGCAATCGTCCGATCCGGAGCCGGG
ACTGTCGGGCGTACACAAATCGCCCGCAGAAGCGCGGCCGTCTGGACCGATGGCTGTGTAGAAGTACTCG
CCGATAGTGGAAACCGACGCCCCAGCACTCGTCCGAGGGCAAAGGAATAGCACGTACTACGAGATTTCGA
TTCCACCGCCGCCTTCTATGAAAGGTTGGGCTTCGGAATCGTTTTCCGGGACGCCGGCTGGATGATCCTC
CAGCGCGGGGATCTCATGCTGGAGTTCTTCGCCCACCCCAACTTGTTTATTGCAGCTTATAATGGTTACA
AATAAAGCAATAGCATCACAAATTTCACAAATAAAGCATTTTTTTCACTGCATTCTAGTTGTGGTTTGTC
CAAACTCATCAATGTATCTTATCATGTCTGTATACCGTCGACCTCTAGCTAGAGCTTGGCGTAATCATGG
TCATAGCTGTTTCCTGTGTGAAATTGTTATCCGCTCACAATTCCACACAACATACGAGCCGGAAGCATAA
AGTGTAAAGCCTGGGGTGCCTAATGAGTGAGCTAACTCACATTAATTGCGTTGCGCTCACTGCCCGCTTT
CCAGTCGGGAAACCTGTCGTGCCAGCTGCATTAATGAATCGGCCAACGCGCGGGGAGAGGCGGTTTGCGT
ATTGGGCGCTCTTCCGCTTCCTCGCTCACTGACTCGCTGCGCTCGGTCGTTCGGCTGCGGCGAGCGGTAT
CAGCTCACTCAAAGGCGGTAATACGGTTATCCACAGAATCAGGGGATAACGCAGGAAAGAACATGTGAGC
AAAAGGCCAGCAAAAGGCCAGGAACCGTAAAAAGGCCGCGTTGCTGGCGTTTTTCCATAGGCTCCGCCCC
CCTGACGAGCATCACAAAAATCGACGCTCAAGTCAGAGGTGGCGAAACCCGACAGGACTATAAAGATACC
AGGCGTTTCCCCCTGGAAGCTCCCTCGTGCGCTCTCCTGTTCCGACCCTGCCGCTTACCGGATACCTGTC
CGCCTTTCTCCCTTCGGGAAGCGTGGCGCTTTCTCATAGCTCACGCTGTAGGTATCTCAGTTCGGTGTAG
GTCGTTCGCTCCAAGCTGGGCTGTGTGCACGAACCCCCCGTTCAGCCCGACCGCTGCGCCTTATCCGGTA
ACTATCGTCTTGAGTCCAACCCGGTAAGACACGACTTATCGCCACTGGCAGCAGCCACTGGTAACAGGAT
TAGCAGAGCGAGGTATGTAGGCGGTGCTACAGAGTTCTTGAAGTGGTGGCCTAACTACGGCTACACTAGA
AGAACAGTATTTGGTATCTGCGCTCTGCTGAAGCCAGTTACCTTCGGAAAAAGAGTTGGTAGCTCTTGAT
CCGGCAAACAAACCACCGCTGGTAGCGGTGGTTTTTTTGTTTGCAAGCAGCAGATTACGCGCAGAAAAAA
AGGATCTCAAGAAGATCCTTTGATCTTTTCTACGGGGTCTGACGCTCAGTGGAACGAAAACTCACGTTAA
GGGATTTTGGTCATGAGATTATCAAAAAGGATCTTCACCTAGATCCTTTTAAATTAAAAATGAAGTTTTA
AATCAATCTAAAGTATATATGAGTAAACTTGGTCTGACAGTTACCAATGCTTAATCAGTGAGGCACCTAT
CTCAGCGATCTGTCTATTTCGTTCATCCATAGTTGCCTGACTCCCCGTCGTGTAGATAACTACGATACGG
GAGGGCTTACCATCTGGCCCCAGTGCTGCAATGATACCGCGAGACCCACGCTCACCGGCTCCAGATTTAT
CAGCAATAAACCAGCCAGCCGGAAGGGCCGAGCGCAGAAGTGGTCCTGCAACTTTATCCGCCTCCATCCA
GTCTATTAATTGTTGCCGGGAAGCTAGAGTAAGTAGTTCGCCAGTTAATAGTTTGCGCAACGTTGTTGCC
ATTGCTACAGGCATCGTGGTGTCACGCTCGTCGTTTGGTATGGCTTCATTCAGCTCCGGTTCCCAACGAT
CAAGGCGAGTTACATGATCCCCCATGTTGTGCAAAAAAGCGGTTAGCTCCTTCGGTCCTCCGATCGTTGT
CAGAAGTAAGTTGGCCGCAGTGTTATCACTCATGGTTATGGCAGCACTGCATAATTCTCTTACTGTCATG
CCATCCGTAAGATGCTTTTCTGTGACTGGTGAGTACTCAACCAAGTCATTCTGAGAATAGTGTATGCGGC
GACCGAGTTGCTCTTGCCCGGCGTCAATACGGGATAATACCGCGCCACATAGCAGAACTTTAAAAGTGCT
CATCATTGGAAAACGTTCTTCGGGGCGAAAACTCTCAAGGATCTTACCGCTGTTGAGATCCAGTTCGATG
TAACCCACTCGTGCACCCAACTGATCTTCAGCATCTTTTACTTTCACCAGCGTTTCTGGGTGAGCAAAAA
CAGGAAGGCAAAATGCCGCAAAAAAGGGAATAAGGGCGACACGGAAATGTTGAATACTCATACTCTTCCT
TTTTCAATATTATTGAAGCATTTATCAGGGTTATTGTCTCATGAGCGGATACATATTTGAATGTATTTAG
AAAAATAAACAAATAGGGGTTCCGCGCACATTTCCCCGAAAAGTGCCACCTGACGTCGACGGATCGGGAG
ATCTCCCGATCCCCTATGGTGCACTCTCAGTACAATCTGCTCTGATGCCGCATAGTTAAGCC
Features (pLannotate 1.2.2; 20 found; start..end, strand, type, name):
    176..583     +  promoter       SFFV promoter: spleen focus-forming virus long terminal repeat (LTR) promoter
    597..1304    +  CDS            mCherry: mCherry is a basic (constitutively fluorescent) red fluorescent protein published in 2004, derived from Discosoma sp.. It is reported to be a very rapidly-maturing monomer with low acid sensitivity.
   1350..1408    +  CDS            F2A (fragment): 2A peptide from foot-and-mouth disease virus polyprotein Eukaryotic ribosomes fail to insert a peptide bond between the Gly and Pro residues, yielding separate polypeptides.
   1680..2393    +  CDS            EGFP: EGFP is a basic (constitutively fluorescent) green fluorescent protein published in 1996, derived from Aequorea victoria. It is reported to be a rapidly-maturing weak dimer with moderate acid sensitivity.
   2571..2795    +  polyA_signal   bGH poly(A) signal: bovine growth hormone polyadenylation signal
   2811..2834    +  polyA_signal   bGH poly(A) signal (fragment): bovine growth hormone polyadenylation signal
   2838..2859    +  promoter       SV40 promoter (fragment): SV40 enhancer and early promoter
   2880..3113    +  rep_origin     f1 ori (fragment) (sequence partly withheld): f1 bacteriophage origin of replication; arrow indicates direction of (+) strand synthesis
   3118..3165    +  protein_bind   FRT: FLP-mediated recombination occurs in the 8-bp core sequence TCTAGAAA (Turan and Bode, 2011). FLP recombinase from the Saccharomyces cerevisiae 2μ plasmid
   3173..4195    +  CDS            HygR: aminoglycoside phosphotransferase from E. coli; aph(4)-Ia; confers resistance to hygromycin
   4205..4330    +  CDS            ble (fragment): BLE_KLEPN - Experimental evidence at protein level: Swiss-Prot protein existence level 1. Binding protein with a strong affinity to the bleomycin family of antibiotics. Binds to CL990; an antimitotic-antibiotic compound. From Klebsiella pneumoniae.
   4325..4446    +  polyA_signal   SV40 poly(A) signal: SV40 polyadenylation signal
   4519..4535    -  protein_bind   lac operator: The lac repressor binds to the lac operator to inhibit transcription in E. coli. This inhibition can be relieved by adding lactose or isopropyl-β-D-thiogalactopyranoside (IPTG). lac repressor encoded by lacI
   4543..4573    -  promoter       lac promoter: promoter for the E. coli lac operon
   4588..4609    -  protein_bind   CAP binding site: CAP binding activates transcription in the presence of cAMP. E. coli catabolite activator protein
   4622..4714    -  CDS            lacI (fragment): lac repressor; lacI; The lac repressor binds to the lac operator to inhibit transcription in E. coli. This inhibition can be relieved by adding lactose or isopropyl-β-D-thiogalactopyranoside (IPTG).
   4897..5485    -  rep_origin     ori: high-copy-number ColE1/pMB1/pBR322/pUC origin of replication
   5656..6516    -  CDS            AmpR: β-lactamase; bla; confers resistance to ampicillin, carbenicillin, and related antibiotics
   6517..6621    -  promoter       AmpR promoter: bla
   6680..5       -  misc_feature   bom (fragment) (across the origin): basis of mobility region from pBR322
