[The description below was written by a language model from this plasmid's Addgene catalogue record and pLannotate feature annotations shown in this document.]
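Description:
EK0698 SFFV-mCherry-SGc(s70587.os13)cSG-EGFP-(3xMS2) (FLP-IN) is a 6.7 kb mammalian expression plasmid built on a Flp-In-type backbone. It is maintained in E. coli through a high-copy ColE1/pUC origin and an ampicillin resistance gene. The backbone also carries an FRT site placed directly upstream of a hygromycin resistance coding sequence with an SV40 poly(A) signal. No intact promoter is annotated in front of that gene. This is the usual Flp-In design, in which FLP-mediated recombination into a genomic FRT landing pad supplies the promoter and start codon, so hygromycin resistance marks correct single-copy integration. Remnants of an f1 origin, an SV40 promoter, a ble fragment and lac regulatory elements are also annotated and appear to be backbone leftovers.

The payload is a synthetic two-colour RNA sensor described as a modulADAR sensor against a synthetic target transcript (45-nt GABRA3 stem-loop). A spleen focus-forming virus (SFFV) LTR promoter drives one transcript encoding mCherry, a partial F2A peptide, an unannotated stretch of roughly 270 nt, then EGFP, ending in a bGH poly(A) signal. By position and by the construct name, the unannotated region holds the s70587.os13 sensor sequence with its flanking linker and cleavage elements. The name also indicates three MS2 hairpins, probably in the unannotated gap between EGFP and the poly(A) signal, although the feature table does not label them.

In ADAR-based sensors of this general type, mCherry reports constitutive expression for normalisation. EGFP translation depends on ADAR editing of the sensor region once it pairs with the target RNA. The record does not spell out the mechanism for this particular design. The construct is intended for RNA sensing experiments in living mammalian cells.
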