Addgene plasmid #247270: EK0698 SFFV-mCherry-SGc(s70587.os13)cSG-EGFP-(3xMS2) (FLP-IN)
Purpose: modulADAR sensor against sythetic target transcript (45ntGABRA3 stemloop)
Depositing lab: Xiaojing Gao. Depositing organization: Stanford University. Publication: Sequence-Independent RNA Sensing in Living Mammalian Cells. Kolber NS, Kaseniit KE, Lanz TV, Robinson WH, Gao XJ. bioRxiv [Preprint]. 2025 Sep 18:2025.09.18.677213. doi: 10.1101/2025.09.18.677213. PubMed 41000785.
Backbone
  Vector backbone: FLP-IN
  Vector type: Mammalian Expression
Growth in bacteria
  Bacterial resistance: Ampicillin, 100 μg/mL
  Growth temperature: 37°C
  Growth strain: DH5alpha
  Copy number: High Copy
Gene/Insert
  Gene/Insert name: mCherry-s70587.os13-EGFP
  Species: Synthetic
  Mutation: WT
  Promoter: SFFV
  Cloning method: Unknown
Terms and licenses: Academic/Nonprofit Terms; Industry Terms: Not Available to Industry
How to cite: EK0698 SFFV-mCherry-SGc(s70587.os13)cSG-EGFP-(3xMS2) (FLP-IN) was a gift from Xiaojing Gao (Addgene plasmid # 247270 ; http://n2t.net/addgene:247270 ; RRID:Addgene_247270)
